Addgene plasmid #40947: EGFP-EPLIN alpha
Depositing lab: Elizabeth Luna. Depositing organization: University of Massachusetts, Worcester.
Backbone
  Vector backbone: pEGFP-C1
  Backbone manufacturer: Clontech
  Backbone size w/o insert (bp): 4731
  Total vector size (bp): 6531
  Vector type: Mammalian Expression
Growth in bacteria
  Bacterial resistance: Kanamycin, 50 μg/mL
  Growth temperature: 37°C
  Growth strain: JM109
  Copy number: Unknown
Gene/Insert
  Gene/Insert name: EPLIN alpha
  Species: H. sapiens (human)
  Insert size (bp): 1800
  Entrez Gene: LIMA1 (a.k.a. EPLIN, LDLCQ8, SREBP3)
  Tag / fusion protein: EGFP (N terminal on backbone)
  Cloning method: Unknown
  Sequencing primers: 5′ unknown; 3′ unknown
Resource information
  A portion of this plasmid was derived from a plasmid made by: Raymond S. Maul
Terms and licenses: Academic/Nonprofit Terms; Industry Terms: Not Available to Industry
How to cite: EGFP-EPLIN alpha was a gift from Elizabeth Luna (Addgene plasmid # 40947)
