[The description below was written by a language model from this plasmid's Addgene catalogue record.]
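Description:
EGFP-EPLIN alpha is a mammalian expression plasmid built on the Clontech pEGFP-C1 backbone (about 4.7 kb), carrying an approximately 1.8 kb insert encoding the alpha isoform of human EPLIN, the product of the LIMA1 gene, for a total size of roughly 6.5 kb. The coding sequence is placed downstream of the backbone's EGFP open reading frame, so the protein is produced as a fusion with EGFP at its N terminus. The plasmid is propagated in E. coli under kanamycin selection; the copy number is not recorded, and the cloning method and junction details are not stated.

The record does not list individual regulatory features and no feature table is available. As a general matter, pEGFP-C1-series vectors drive the EGFP fusion from the CMV immediate-early promoter with an SV40 polyadenylation signal. They also carry a kanamycin/neomycin resistance cassette that permits G418 selection in mammalian cells, along with a pUC-type bacterial origin. These elements are presumed from the backbone identity rather than confirmed for this construct.

EPLIN (epithelial protein lost in neoplasm) is a LIM-domain, actin-binding protein associated with the actin cytoskeleton. A fluorescent fusion of this kind is typically used for transient or stable transfection of cultured mammalian cells to visualise the localisation and dynamics of the alpha isoform by live or fixed-cell microscopy. The EGFP moiety can also serve as a handle for detection or pulldown. The record notes that part of the plasmid derives from an earlier construct made in another laboratory, but it gives no specific intended application.
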