>Addgene plasmid #40947 | EGFP-EPLIN alpha | addgene partial sequence | sequence record 56179 | EGFP-C 5'-CATGGTCCTGCTGGAGTTCGTG-3'
GGCATGGACGAGCTGTACAAGTCCGGACTCAGATCCAAATGGAAAATTGTCTAGGAGAATCCAGGCATGA
AGTAGAAAAATCAGAAATCAGTGAAAACACAGATGCTTCGGGCAAAATAGAGAAATATAATGTTCCGCTG
AACAGGCTTAAGATGATGTTTGAGAAAGGTGAACCAACTCAAACTAAGATTCTCCGGGCCCAAAGCCGAA
GTGCAAGTGGAAGGAAGATCTCTGAAAACAGCTATTCTCTAGATGACCTGGAAATAGGCCCAGGTCAGTT
GTCATCTTCTACATTTGACTCGGAGAAAAATGAGAGTAGACGAAATCTGGAACTTCCACGCCTCTCAGAA
ACCTCTATAAAGGATCGAATGGCCAAGTACCAGGCAGCTGTGTCCAAACAAAGCAGCTCAACCAACTATA
CAAATGAGCTGAAAGCCAGTGGTGGCGAAATCAAAATTCATAAAATGGAGCAAAAGGAGAATGTGCCCCC
AGGTCCTGAGGTCTGCATCACCCATCAGGAAGGGGAAAAGATTTCTGCAAATGAGAATAGCCTGGCAGTC
CGTTCCACCCCTGCCGAAGATGACTCCCCAGGTGACTCCCAGGTTAAGAGTGAGGTTCAACAGCCTGTCC
ATCCCAAGCCACTAAGTCCAGATTCCAGAGCCTCCAGTCTTTCTGAAAGTTCTCCTCCCAAAGCAATGAA
GAAGTTTCAGGCACCTGCAAGAGAGACCTGCGTGGAATGTCAGAAGACAGTCTATCCAATGGAGCGTCTC
TTGGCCAACCAGCAGGTGTTTCACATCAGCTGCTTCCGTTGCTCCTATTGCAACAACAAACTCAGTCTAG
GAACATATGCATCTTTACATGGAAGAATCTATTGTAAGCCTCACTTCAATCAACTCTTTAAATCTAAGGG
CAACTATGATGAAGGCTTTGGGCACAGACCACACAAGGATCTATGGGCAAGCAAAAATGAAAACGAAGAG
ATTTTGGAGAGACCAGCCCAGCTTGCAAATGCAAGGGAGACCCCTCACAGCCCAGGGGTAGAAGATGCCC
CTATTGCTAAGGTGGGTGTCCTGGCTGCAAGTATGGA
